>Addgene plasmid #168243 | Tol2-LyzC-Rac-DN(guide resistant)-2a-mcherry-U6ac-Rac guides | addgene full sequence | sequence record 356961 | Addgene NGS Result
CCACCTAAATTGTAAGCGTTAATATTTTGTTAAAATTCGCGTTAAATTTTTGTTAAATCAGCTCATTTTT
TAACCAATAGGCCGAAATCGGCAAAATCCCTTATAAATCAAAAGAATAGACCGAGATAGGGT
[37 nt withheld, positions 133-169]
AAAGAACGTGGACTCCAACGTCAAAGG
[32 nt withheld, positions 197-228]
GCTGGCTAAGAACTCATCAGCCTCCCCGGTCCATCTACCCACGTACCAATGCACCAATTGGCCACAATGA
CGGCTACTACATGGTGCCATTCCTTCCTCTTTATAGGAATGGAGACTACCTCCTGTCCAACAATGCTCTT
GGATACGAGTACGCCTACCTGTTGGACCCAGGTCATTGCACAACACCAGAAATGCCCTCTGATCTGCAAA
AGACGTGAATATCTGTTCAGACACCCATATCCACTCTGTTCCACACAGGTCAGAGGTTTGTCCAGGAGTT
CTTGACAGAGGTGTAAAAAGTACTCAAAAATTTTACTCAAGTGAAAGTACAAGTACTTAGGGAAAATTTT
ACTCAATTAAAAGTAAAAGTATCTGGCTAGAATCTTACTTGAGTAAAAGTAAAAAAGTACTCCATTAAAA
TTGTACTTGAGTATTAAGGAAGTAAAAGTAAAAGCAAGAAAGAAAACTAGAGATTCTTGTTTAAGCTTTT
AATCTCAAAAAACATTAAATGAAATGCATACAAGGTTTTATCCTGCTTTAGAACTGTTTGTATTTAATTA
TCAAACTATAAGACAGACAATCTAATGCCAGTACACGCTACTCAAAGTTGTAAAACCTCAGATTTAACTT
CAGTAGAAGCTGATTCTCAAAATTGTTAGTGTCAAGCCTAGCTCTTTTGGGGCTGAAAAGCAATCCTGCA
GTGCTGAAAAGCCTCTCACAGGCAGCCGATGCGGGAAGAGGTGTATTAGTCTTGATAGAGAGGCTGCAAA
TAGCAGGAAACGTGAGCAGAGACTCCCTGGTGTCTGAAACACAGGCCAGATGGGCCCTCGAGCAGGAAAC
AGCTATGACCATGATTACGCCAAGCTATCAACTTTGTATAGAAAAGTTGGCTCCGAATTCGCCCTTAAAA
CTCGAGAGTTTGACTTGGGTTGATTATAGCAAATAGTGGAACACAAACAGATTTTGAAATATTCTTGCAA
ATTTATTTATTAAATCCATTCAAATATTGTCATTTTTTGTACTGTGTAATTTATATTGATTTGCTCATAC
AATATTTACATTTCGCTTAAACAATACACTATTATTTATATTTAAAAATAGCTATATATAAATCAAATGT
ATAGCTCTTTTTTACACAATTAATCAAAGCTAAAATATTTGTCACACAAATACAGTAAGCCACTTCACAA
TGATATCTTCAAAATCTGTGCTTGACTGAATCATTTCATTTATTGTTTTGTAATTCACATTATACCTTAC
GTTCTCCAGGCACAGTTTGAATTGTTGATAAATGAAGATAATACATCTGATTTAATTAGTCTCCTTTGTT
TATAATAACTTTAATCTAATTTGATAGTAATAATTCCAGCAATACATCCATTACAATAAAAATCGCTTTT
TTATTTTGCACATTAGTTTGCCGGTATTTGTTTAAAGTTTCACCATACTTTTAAATCATGTGCTATTTGA
AAAGGGCTGTTATGACTGGAATTAAATGTTTTTTTTTATATCAGTGTTTTAGATTGAAGTACAATATTTA
TAGGTAAAATTCACCAGCATATGCTTAAAGATAGCCATGCTCCAGGTCCTTGTGTCCTTCTAAGGTCTGT
TTGTGGTTTAAGCTGTTTGTTGACACACGCTTGTCTTCTCCATTTTTCTGTGAAGTTATTGTCAGTTTAT
TGCACACTGGGTTGCATTAAGCTGCAGTTTTTTCACAACAGTTTTCCACATTGTAACAGTCAGTCTCCAA
ATTATTCCATCAGTCCTCAAATTTAGTCATTTGAGGCCATGAAAACACTTAAAACTACATGAAGGTAGTT
TGGCATTAGGTTTTAGACTTGTTCTTGTTTGGCATATTGCAACCTGTGTAAAAATGATTTGATTTTTATT
TTTTTTTTTTTTTTTTCAGAAAGAAACGGTCCAAAAAGAGTTATGTGAACATTTATCCATGTGTTTAATG
TTTTTTAAATTAAAAAAAAACATTTTTATTAAACCACTTGTGACTAAACCTTTTTTAGTTATTCTATTTT
GTGACGAGTCTGAATGGCCAAAGTACTCTTGAATCCAAAATCTTTATAGTAAAATGTTTAATCTTACTTG
CAGTGTTGGGTATAATTTGTAACAAAGTTGAATTCCATATCTGCTGAGTGAAAAAGTAAAGTAAGAGATT
GCTGTAAATATTTAGGTTATTTATTTATTAATACAATATAGAAAGTAACAAAACACAATGTAAAAAATCA
ATAAAGAAAGTAAATATTAAAAGTAATGATAAACTAATGATGTAAACAATATTAGCAACAAAGTTTGTAC
AATTCAGGGAGGGTAAAGAATTTCACCTAATAGTCAAACTCTGTATTAAATAATATAAAATCTTTGTTCT
TAGTCTGAAGAGGAGACTGTGAGAGAAAGCTTACTGGTTGTTAAATTAGAAAATTTGTAACTTGCAGATT
AAAATGATTTAAATAATTTTATAAAGGCCATGTTTGAAACAAATGTAAAAACATAATAAATGTTAAGAAT
TTCAGATATTGAGATTTTACAATTTAAAAAAAGCAATAAAGTAATAGCAGAGACCTACACTCTTAAAGTA
AATTACCCAACTCTGCTTACTAGTAACTTTTGGAATAGTTACTAGTATCCATTGAACAAATACTAGAATC
TAATTAAATTGTGTGAGTGTCCAATGAAAAGATTCTTGTATTTAAAACAGTACCAGTATCTATATATGTA
CAAAATTTAGTGCTAGCAAAATGCAAATAAATACTACTGCATATAATGGATTGCATTGTAAATCGACTCG
CCATAATACATTTATTTCCTATTTTTACTTTTAACAAAAAATAAGTTCACTGAGTATTTCATGTCATTAA
ATCGCATTAAACCTCTTGCATGCTTTATGTACACTAGTGCAGTTCGCTAAATGACCACCGGTGTCACTAA
TAACACGATCGTTTCTGAATTCTGCATTAAACGCCATTTATACGTTGCTCTTATTAGTAAACAATTTCTC
CATCATGAGCTCGACCAGTATTGCATATTTCATCCTCTTAAATCCAGAGTTGTTTCTTTTAATCACTTTC
TCTTCATGATAAAAGCAGTTTTTGGTTTTCAGAAGTTTACAACAAACCCAGTCAGTTATTGCCTCAGCAA
ACACTGGAGCAACTGCACACTTGTGAAAAGCTTCTTGCGAAACACAAACCTTTCTCTGGACTTATAAATA
AAGGCATTCAGCAGCTCCACCATACACCTCCACTGGTCTTGATAAAGGGATCCTTTAAGGGCGAATTCGA
CCCAAGTTTGTACAAAAAAGCAGGCTTGTAAAACGACGGCCAGTGAGCGCGCGTAATACGACTCACTATA
GGGCGAATTGGGTACCGGGCCCCCCCTCGAGGCCACCATGGTGAGCAAGGGCGAGGAGGATAACATGGCC
ATCATCAAGGAGTTCATGCGCTTCAAGGTGCACATGGAGGGCTCCGTGAACGGCCACGAGTTCGAGATCG
AGGGCGAGGGCGAGGGCCGCCCCTACGAGGGCACCCAGACCGCCAAGCTGAAGGTGACCAAGGGTGGCCC
CCTGCCCTTCGCCTGGGACATCCTGTCCCCTCAGTTCATGTACGGCTCCAAGGCCTACGTGAAGCACCCC
GCCGACATCCCCGACTACTTGAAGCTGTCCTTCCCCGAGGGCTTCAAGTGGGAGCGCGTGATGAACTTCG
AGGACGGCGGCGTGGTGACCGTGACCCAGGACTCCTCCCTGCAGGACGGCGAGTTCATCTACAAGGTGAA
GCTGCGCGGCACCAACTTCCCCTCCGACGGCCCCGTAATGCAGAAGAAGACCATGGGCTGGGAGGCCTCC
TCCGAGCGGATGTACCCCGAGGACGGCGCCCTGAAGGGCGAGATCAAGCAGAGGCTGAAGCTGAAGGACG
GCGGCCACTACGACGCTGAGGTCAAGACCACCTACAAGGCCAAGAAGCCCGTGCAGCTGCCCGGCGCCTA
CAACGTCAACATCAAGTTGGACATCACCTCCCACAACGAGGACTACACCATCGTGGAACAGTACGAACGC
GCCGAGGGCCGCCACTCCACCGGCGGCATGGACGAGCTGTACAAGGGATCTGGAGCCACGAACTTCTCTC
TGTTAAAGCAAGCAGGAGACGTGGAAGAAAACCCCGGTCCTATGCAAGCAATAAAGTGTGTGGTGGTCGG
AGATGGAGCTGTGGGAAAGACCTGTCTTCTCATCAGCTACACTACCAATGCGTTCCCCGGGGAGTACATT
CCCACAGTGTTTGATAACTACTCTGCAAATGTAATGGTGGATAGCAAACCGGTAAATCTAGGCCTATGGA
ACACCGCAGGCCAAGAAGATTATGACAGACTGCGGCCACTCTCCTACCCGCAGACGGATGTGTTTCTTAT
CTGTTTCTCTTTGGTGAGCCCAGCATCATTCGAAAATGTCAGAGCCAAGTGGTACCCAGAGGTGAGGCAT
CACTGCCCTTCCACTCCAATTATCCTGGTTGGCACCAAGCTTGACTTGAGAGATGAGAAGGAGACCATCG
AGAAGCTGAAGGAGAAGAAACTGGCACCGATCACTTATCCGCAAGGACTTGCCTTAGCAAAGGAAATAGA
TGCAGTAAAATACCTGGAGTGTTCGGCCCTCACTCAGAGAGGGCTAAAAACAGTGTTTGATGAGGCGATT
CGCGCTGTGCTCTGCCCACAGCCCACCAAGGTCAAGAAGAAGGGCTGCGTGATGCTCTAAGCGGCCGCGG
TGGAGCTCCAGCTTTTGTTCCCTTTAGTGAGGGTTAATTGCGCGCTTGGCGTAATCATGGTCATAGCACC
CAGCTTTCTTGTACAAAGTTGAGATCTATAATTCACTGGCCGTCGTTTTACGGTACCATCGATGATGATC
CAGACATGATAAGATACATTGATGAGTTTGGACAAACCACAACTAGAATGCAGTGAAAAAAATGCTTTAT
TTGTGAAATTTGTGATGCTATTGCTTTATTTGTAACCATTATAAGCTGCAATAAACAAGTTAACAACAAC
AATTGCATTCATTTTATGTTTCAGGTTCAGGGGGAGGTGTGGGAGGTTTTTTAAAGCAAGTAAAACCTCT
ACAAATGTGGTATGGCTGATTATGATCCTCTAGATCCCTTGGGTAGCAGCGAAGTCGAGGCATTTCTGTC
CTGGCTGGTCTAGAGGTCTCTCAGGTTTAAAAAAAGCACCGACTCGGTGCCACTTTTTCAAGTTGATAAC
GGACTAGCCTTATTTAAACTTGCTATGCTGTTTCCAGCATAGCTCTTAAACACAGGGTCTCGCATTGGCC
CGAACTAGGAGCCTGGAGAACTGCTATATAAACCCGGGACTTCTGGGTATGTTTCTGCCATGTGGTAAGT
GGATAAACCTACTTATTCAACTCATTTACCTCAAACATGACAGTAAACCTCTTCGGGGCAAACCTGCAAA
CGCTTAAAACCTTCAAAGTTTGAAACCAGCAGTTTTGTAGAGGTTTACCGTAGTATTTTTGAACTGTAAA
GCATATGCAGAGGAAGCTGGTTTTAGGCTTGTGTGATTGGATGAGTTCTTCTGTGACGTAACTGATCTTT
TGTCCTCGTGTCCTTCGCCTTCCCCCACAGGCATGCGCGGACCTTCCCCCGCCGCAGACCAGAGGACAAC
ATGCTCAGACGCCAGCAAACGGCCCATCGAAACATTCACAGACTCTCGGATTGGAGAGACCGGGCCCGAG
GTCTCTGACTAAAAAAGCACCGACTCGGTGCCACTTTTTCAAGTTGATAACGGACTAGCCTTATTTAAAC
TTGCTATGCTGTTTCCAGCATAGCTCTTAAACGGGACTCTGGGATACAGCCCGAACCAAGAGCTGGAGGG
AGAGCTATATATACCAGGGACTTCTGGGTATGTTTTTGGGAGGTGGTGAGTGACTAAACCACTTATTCAG
CTCCCTTAGATCAAGTCTGACCCTATATCATGGTGACATAAACCTGCAAACTGATAAAACCTGAAGGATC
TCAAATCCAGAGTTTGTGTGAGGGATTACCGTGGTAATTTTCAAACTGTAAAGCATATGCAAAATTATCT
GGTCTTGGCTTGAGTGATTGGGTGTCTCGGTGTGATGCAGGGACGTTTTCAGTGACGTGTCCTTCTCCCT
CCCCCACAGGCATGCGCAGAACATTTCCCCCCTCCTTGAAGACCAGAACAAAAGACGCCGAGAGCAGGAA
ACTCGTCTTACTGAATGACCGAGGCTGGAGAAATCGACCCTAGGCAACTTTATTATACATAGTTGATAAT
TCACTGGCCGTCGTTTTACGGTACCATCGATGATGATCCAGACATGATAAGATACATTGATGAGTTTGGA
CAAACCACAACTAGAATGCAGTGAAAAAAATGCTTTATTTGTGAAATTTGTGATGCTATTGCTTTATTTG
TAACCATTATAAGCTGCAATAAACAAGTTAACAACAACAATTGCATTCATTTTATGTTTCAGGTTCAGGG
GGAGGTGTGGGAGGTTTTTTAAAGCAAGTAAAACCTCTACAAATGTGGTATGGCTGATTATGATCCTCTA
GATCAGATCTGCGAAGATACGGCCACGGGTGCTCTTGATCCTGTGGCTGATTTTGGACTGTGCTGCTCGC
AGCTGCTGATGAATCACATACTTCCTCCATTTTCTTCCACTGATTGACTGTTATAATTTCCCTAATTTCC
AGGTCAAGGTGCTGTGCATTGTGGTAATAGATGTGACATGACGTCACTTCCAAAGGACCAATGAACATGT
CTGACCAATTTCATATAATGTGAAAACGATTTTCATAGGCAGAATAAATAACATTTAAATTAAACTGGGC
ATCAGCGCAATTCAATTGGTTTGGTAATAGCAAGGGAAAATAGAATGAAGTGATCTCCAAAAAATAAGTA
CTTTTTGACTGTAAATAAAATTGTAAGGAGTAAAAAGTACTTTTTTTTCTAAAAAAATGTAATTAAGTAA
AAGTAAAAGTATTGATTTTTAATTGTACTCAAGTAAAGTAAAAATCCCCAAAAATAATACTTAAGTACAG
TAATCAAGTAAAATTACTCAAGTACTTTACACCTCTGGTTCTTGACCCCCTACCTTCAGCAAGCCCAGCA
GATCCACTAGTTCTAGAGCGGCCGCCACCGCGGTGGAGCTCCAGCTTTTGTTCCCTTTAGTGAGGGTTAA
TTGCGCGCTTGGCGTAATCATGGTCATAGCTGTTTCCTGTGTGAAATTGTTATCCGCTCACAATTCCACA
CAACATACGAGCCGGAAGCATAAAGTGTAAAGCCTGGGGTGCCTAATGAGTGAGCTAACTCACATTAATT
GCGTTGCGCTCACTGCCCGCTTTCCAGTCGGGAAACCTGTCGTGCCAGCTGCATTAATGAATCGGCCAAC
GCGCGGGGAGAGGCGGTTTGCGTATTGGGCGCTCTTCCGCTTCCTCGCTCACTGACTCGCTGCGCTCGGT
CGTTCGGCTGCGGCGAGCGGTATCAGCTCACTCAAAGGCGGTAATACGGTTATCCACAGAATCAGGGGAT
AACGCAGGAAAGAACATGTGAGCAAAAGGCCAGCAAAAGGCCAGGAACCGTAAAAAGGCCGCGTTGCTGG
CGTTTTTCCATAGGCTCCGCCCCCCTGACGAGCATCACAAAAATCGACGCTCAAGTCAGAGGTGGCGAAA
CCCGACAGGACTATAAAGATACCAGGCGTTTCCCCCTGGAAGCTCCCTCGTGCGCTCTCCTGTTCCGACC
CTGCCGCTTACCGGATACCTGTCCGCCTTTCTCCCTTCGGGAAGCGTGGCGCTTTCTCATAGCTCACGCT
GTAGGTATCTCAGTTCGGTGTAGGTCGTTCGCTCCAAGCTGGGCTGTGTGCACGAACCCCCCGTTCAGCC
CGACCGCTGCGCCTTATCCGGTAACTATCGTCTTGAGTCCAACCCGGTAAGACACGACTTATCGCCACTG
GCAGCAGCCACTGGTAACAGGATTAGCAGAGCGAGGTATGTAGGCGGTGCTACAGAGTTCTTGAAGTGGT
GGCCTAACTACGGCTACACTAGAAGAACAGTATTTGGTATCTGCGCTCTGCTGAAGCCAGTTACCTTCGG
AAAAAGAGTTGGTAGCTCTTGATCCGGCAAACAAACCACCGCTGGTAGCGGTGGTTTTTTTGTTTGCAAG
CAGCAGATTACGCGCAGAAAAAAAGGATCTCAAGAAGATCCTTTGATCTTTTCTACGGGGTCTGACGCTC
AGTGGAACGAAAACTCACGTTAAGGCATTTTGGTCATGAGATTATCAAAAAGGATCTTCACCTAGATCCT
TTTAAATTAAAAATGAAGTTTTAAATCAATCTAAAGTATATATGAGTAAACTTGGTCTGACAGTTACCAA
TGCTTAATCAGTGAGGCACCTATCTCAGCGATCTGTCTATTTCGTTCATCCATAGTTGCCTGACTCCCCG
TCGTGTAGATAACTACGATACGGGAGGGCTTACCATCTGGCCCCAGTGCTGCAATGATACCGCGAGACCC
ACGCTCACCGGCTCCAGATTTATCAGCAATAAACCAGCCAGCCGGAAGGGCCGAGCGCAGAAGTGGTCCT
GCAACTTTATCCGCCTCCATCCAGTCTATTAATTGTTGCCGGGAAGCTAGAGTAAGTAGTTCGCCAGTTA
ATAGTTTGCGCAACGTTGTTGCCATTGCTACAGGCATCGTGGTGTCACGCTCGTCGTTTGGTATGGCTTC
ATTCAGCTCCGGTTCCCAACGATCAAGGCGAGTTACATGATCCCCCATGTTGTGCAAAAAAGCGGTTAGC
TCCTTCGGTCCTCCGATCGTTGTCAGAAGTAAGTTGGCCGCAGTGTTATCACTCATGGTTATGGCAGCAC
TGCATAATTCTCTTACTGTCATGCCATCCGTAAGATGCTTTTCTGTGACTGGTGAGTACTCAACCAAGTC
ATTCTGAGAATAGTGTATGCGGCGACCGAGTTGCTCTTGCCCGGCGTCAATACGGGATAATACCGCGCCA
CATAGCAGAACTTTAAAAGTGCTCATCATTGGAAAACGTTCTTCGGGGCGAAAACTCTCAAGGATCTTAC
CGCTGTTGAGATCCAGTTCGATGTAACCCACTCGTGCACCCAACTGATCTTCAGCATCTTTTACTTTCAC
CAGCGTTTCTGGGTGAGCAAAAACAGGAAGGCAAAATGCCGCAAAAAAGGGAATAAGGGCGACACGGAAA
TGTTGAATACTCATACTCTTCCTTTTTCAATATTATTGAAGCATTTATCAGGGTTATTGTCTCATGAGCG
GATACATATTTGAATGTATTTAGAAAAATAAACAAATAGGGGTTCCGCGCACATTTCCCCGAAAAGTG
Features (pLannotate 1.2.2; 30 found; start..end, strand, type, name):
      7..228     -  rep_origin     M13 ori (fragment) (sequence partly withheld): M13 bacteriophage origin of replication; arrow indicates direction of (+) strand synthesis
    228..515     +  CDS            tyr (fragment) (sequence partly withheld): TYRO_ORYLA - Also known as tyro. Experimental evidence at transcript level: Swiss-Prot protein existence level 2. This is a copper-containing oxidase that functions in the formation of pigments such as melanins and other polyphenolic compounds. From Oryzias latipes (Japanese rice fish) (Japanese killifish).
   1097..1117    +  protein_bind   attB4: mutant version of attB; core recombination site for the Gateway® BP reaction BP Clonase™
   3521..3541    +  protein_bind   attB1: mutant version of attB; core recombination site for the Gateway® BP reaction BP Clonase™
   3544..3564    -  CDS            lacZα (fragment): LacZα fragment of β-galactosidase; lacZ fragment
   3572..3590    +  promoter       T7 promoter: promoter for bacteriophage T7 RNA polymerase
   3599..3620    -  misc_feature   MCS (fragment): pBluescript multiple cloning site
   3626..4333    +  CDS            mCherry: mCherry is a basic (constitutively fluorescent) red fluorescent protein published in 2004, derived from Discosoma sp.. It is reported to be a very rapidly-maturing monomer with low acid sensitivity.
   4343..4399    +  CDS            P2A: 2A peptide from porcine teschovirus-1 polyprotein Eukaryotic ribosomes fail to insert a peptide bond between the Gly and Pro residues, yielding separate polypeptides.
   4400..4975    +  CDS            RAC2: RAC2_HUMAN - Experimental evidence at protein level: Swiss-Prot protein existence level 1. Plasma membrane-associated small GTPase which cycles between an active GTP-bound and inactive GDP-bound state. In active state binds to a variety of effector proteins to regulate cellular responses, such as secretory processes, phagocytose of apoptotic cells and epithelial cell polarization. Augments the production of reactive oxygen species (ROS) by NADPH oxidase. From Homo sapiens (Human).
   5009..5027    -  promoter       T3 promoter: promoter for bacteriophage T3 RNA polymerase
   5056..5077    -  protein_bind   attB2 (fragment): mutant version of attB; recombination site for the Gateway® BP reaction BP Clonase™
   5089..5109    +  CDS            lacZα (fragment): LacZα fragment of β-galactosidase; lacZ fragment
   5125..5259    -  polyA_signal   SV40 poly(A) signal: SV40 polyadenylation signal
   5282..5365    -  CDS            large T antigen (fragment): large T antigen from SV40 (simian virus 40)
   5444..5511    -  misc_RNA       tracrRNA (fragment): trans-activating CRISPR RNA for the Streptococcus pyogenes CRISPR/Cas9 system
   5985..6052    -  misc_RNA       tracrRNA (fragment): trans-activating CRISPR RNA for the Streptococcus pyogenes CRISPR/Cas9 system
   6503..6523    -  protein_bind   attB3: mutant version of attB; core recombination site for the Gateway® BP reaction BP Clonase™
   6527..6547    +  CDS            lacZα (fragment): LacZα fragment of β-galactosidase; lacZ fragment
   6563..6697    -  polyA_signal   SV40 poly(A) signal: SV40 polyadenylation signal
   6720..6803    -  CDS            large T antigen (fragment): large T antigen from SV40 (simian virus 40)
   7369..7409    -  misc_feature   MCS (fragment): pBluescript multiple cloning site
   7422..7440    -  promoter       T3 promoter: promoter for bacteriophage T3 RNA polymerase
   7485..7501    -  protein_bind   lac operator: The lac repressor binds to the lac operator to inhibit transcription in E. coli. This inhibition can be relieved by adding lactose or isopropyl-β-D-thiogalactopyranoside (IPTG). lac repressor encoded by lacI
   7509..7539    -  promoter       lac promoter: promoter for the E. coli lac operon
   7554..7575    -  protein_bind   CAP binding site: CAP binding activates transcription in the presence of cAMP. E. coli catabolite activator protein
   7588..7680    -  CDS            lacI (fragment): lac repressor; lacI; The lac repressor binds to the lac operator to inhibit transcription in E. coli. This inhibition can be relieved by adding lactose or isopropyl-β-D-thiogalactopyranoside (IPTG).
   7863..8451    -  rep_origin     ori: high-copy-number ColE1/pMB1/pBR322/pUC origin of replication
   8622..9482    -  CDS            AmpR: β-lactamase; bla; confers resistance to ampicillin, carbenicillin, and related antibiotics
   9483..9587    -  promoter       AmpR promoter: bla
