[The description below was written by a language model from this plasmid's Addgene catalogue record and pLannotate feature annotations shown in this document.]
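Description:
Tol2-LyzC-Rac-DN(guide resistant)-2a-mcherry-U6ac-Rac guides is a 9.6 kb zebrafish expression plasmid assembled by multisite Gateway cloning, as shown by the attB4, attB1, attB2 and attB3 sites that separate its modules. It is propagated in E. coli through a high-copy ColE1/pUC-type origin with ampicillin (β-lactamase) selection, and it retains pBluescript-derived remnants such as an M13 ori fragment, lac promoter/operator and T3/T7 promoters. The name indicates a Tol2 transposon backbone for transposase-mediated genomic integration. The Tol2 arms are not annotated as such, although the medaka tyrosinase-related fragment next to the M13 ori is probably a hit on Tol2-associated sequence.

The unannotated stretch of about 2.4 kb between attB4 and attB1 presumably holds the LyzC (lysozyme C) promoter named in the record, which the record associates with neutrophil-specific expression. It drives a single open reading frame in the order mCherry, P2A, then a Rac2 coding sequence. The annotation tool matched this sequence to human RAC2, but the record does not state the species of origin. Ribosomal skipping at P2A yields separate red reporter and GTPase proteins, and an SV40 poly(A) signal follows. According to the record, the Rac2 is a dominant-negative form recoded to escape its cognate guides; the specific mutations are not given. Between attB2 and attB3, two S. pyogenes sgRNA scaffolds on the reverse strand correspond to the two Rac-targeting guides, which the name implies are expressed from zebrafish U6a and U6c promoters (not annotated). No Cas9 is annotated on the plasmid, so it must be supplied separately.

The construct is the dominant-negative control in a rescue assay. The guides knock out endogenous Rac in neutrophils while the guide-resistant transgene is co-expressed, and mCherry marks the expressing cells.
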