Addgene plasmid #168243: Tol2-LyzC-Rac-DN(guide resistant)-2a-mcherry-U6ac-Rac guides
Purpose: "Dominant negative control of the assay to rescue Rac expression in neutrophil specific knockout"
Depositing lab: Qing Deng. Depositing organization: Purdue University. Publication: A robust and flexible CRISPR/Cas9-based system for neutrophil-specific gene inactivation in zebrafish. Wang Y, Hsu AY, Walton EM, Park SJ, Syahirah R, Wang T, Zhou W, Ding C, Lemke AP, Zhang G, Tobin DM, Deng Q. J Cell Sci. 2021 Apr 15;134(8). pii: 237799. doi: 10.1242/jcs.258574. Epub 2021 Apr 22. PubMed 33722979.
Backbone
  Vector backbone: pME-GFP
  Modifications to backbone: remove GFP and add Rac2(guide resistant)-2a-mcherry
  Vector type: Zebrafish expression
Growth in bacteria
  Bacterial resistance: Ampicillin, 100 μg/mL
  Growth temperature: 37°C
  Growth strain: DH5alpha
  Copy number: Unknown
Gene/Insert
  Gene/Insert name: Rac(guide resistant)-DN
  gRNA/shRNA sequence: gggccaatgcgagaccctgt/gggctgtatcccagagtccc
  Promoter: LyzC
  Tag / fusion protein: mcherry (N terminal on insert)
  Cloning method: Gateway Cloning
  Sequencing primers: 5′ CGGGCCCCCCCTCGAGGCCACCATGGTGAGCAAGG; 3′ CTCCACCGCGGCCGCTTAGAGCATCACGCAGCCC
Terms and licenses: Academic/Nonprofit Terms; Industry Terms: Not Available to Industry
How to cite: Tol2-LyzC-Rac-DN(guide resistant)-2a-mcherry-U6ac-Rac guides was a gift from Qing Deng (Addgene plasmid # 168243 ; http://n2t.net/addgene:168243 ; RRID:Addgene_168243)
